Addgene plasmid #210343: PcDNA3.1-2Strep
Purpose: Empty Vector for molecular cloning
Depositing lab: Michele Pagano. Depositing organization: NYU Grossman School of Medicine. Publication: The REEP5/TRAM1 complex binds SARS-CoV-2 NSP3 and promotes virus replication. Li J, Gui Q, Liang FX, Sall J, Zhang Q, Duan Y, Dhabaria A, Askenazi M, Ueberheide B, Stapleford KA, Pagano M. J Virol. 2023 Sep 28:e0050723. doi: 10.1128/jvi.00507-23. PubMed 37768083.
Backbone
  Vector backbone: PcDNA3.1
  Backbone size w/o insert (bp): 5400
  Total vector size (bp): 5400
  Vector type: Mammalian Expression
  Selectable markers: Neomycin (select with G418)
Growth in bacteria
  Bacterial resistance: Ampicillin, 100 μg/mL
  Growth temperature: 37°C
  Growth strain: DH5alpha
  Copy number: High Copy
Gene/Insert
  Gene/Insert name: 2Strep tag
  Species: Synthetic
  Insert size (bp): 24
  Cloning method: Ligation Independent Cloning
  Sequencing primers: 5′ CMV-F; 3′ BGHR
Terms and licenses: Academic/Nonprofit Terms; Industry Terms: Not Available to Industry
How to cite: PcDNA3.1-2Strep was a gift from Michele Pagano (Addgene plasmid # 210343 ; http://n2t.net/addgene:210343 ; RRID:Addgene_210343)
