[The description below was written by a language model from this plasmid's Addgene catalogue record and pLannotate feature annotations shown in this document.]
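Description:
PcDNA3.1-2Strep is an empty mammalian expression vector built on the pcDNA3.1 backbone and intended as a recipient for cloning open reading frames that are to carry a tandem Strep-tag. It is propagated in E. coli as a high-copy plasmid through a ColE1/pUC-type origin, with ampicillin resistance provided by β-lactamase under its own promoter. An f1 origin is also present, which permits single-stranded DNA production. For selection in mammalian cells, a neomycin phosphotransferase gene is driven by the SV40 enhancer/early promoter and terminated by the SV40 polyadenylation signal, allowing G418 selection of stable transfectants.

The expression cassette consists of the human cytomegalovirus immediate-early enhancer and promoter, followed by a T7 promoter, the cloning region, and the bovine growth hormone polyadenylation signal, with an SP6 promoter in the reverse orientation just upstream of the terminator. Between the T7 and SP6 promoters the annotation detects two closely spaced Strep-Tag II matches, corresponding to the synthetic "2Strep" insert. This peptide binds Strep-Tactin, so proteins fused to it can be affinity purified or pulled down under mild conditions. The record does not state whether a gene of interest ends up tagged at its N or C terminus, although the tags lie towards the 3′ end of the cloning region, shortly before the bGH signal. The insert was introduced by ligation-independent cloning.

The catalogue lists about 5.4 kb and a 24 bp insert, whereas the sequenced record is 5,577 nt and shows two tag copies. Short annotated fragments such as the HIV-1 LTR, ble, lacI and bom hits are most likely backbone remnants or incidental matches rather than functional elements. The associated publication concerns host factors binding SARS-CoV-2 NSP3, consistent with use in interaction studies.
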