Features (pLannotate 1.2.2; 22 found; start..end, strand, type, name):
     36..88      -  misc_feature   bom (fragment): basis of mobility region from pBR322
    243..622     +  enhancer       CMV enhancer: human cytomegalovirus immediate early enhancer
    623..826     +  promoter       CMV promoter: human cytomegalovirus (CMV) immediate early promoter
    822..855     +  LTR            5' LTR (truncated) (fragment): truncated 5' long terminal repeat (LTR) from HIV-1
    871..889     +  promoter       T7 promoter: promoter for bacteriophage T7 RNA polymerase
   1036..1055    +  CDS            Strep-Tag II (fragment): peptide that binds Strep-Tactin®, an engineered form of streptavidin
   1084..1103    +  CDS            Strep-Tag II (fragment): peptide that binds Strep-Tactin®, an engineered form of streptavidin
   1138..1156    -  promoter       SP6 promoter: promoter for bacteriophage SP6 RNA polymerase
   1182..1406    +  polyA_signal   bGH poly(A) signal: bovine growth hormone polyadenylation signal
   1410..1431    +  promoter       SV40 promoter (fragment): SV40 enhancer and early promoter
   1452..1880    +  rep_origin     f1 ori (sequence partly withheld): f1 bacteriophage origin of replication; arrow indicates direction of (+) strand synthesis
   1894..2223    +  promoter       SV40 promoter: SV40 enhancer and early promoter
   2290..3081    +  CDS            neo: KKA2_KLEPN - Also known as kan, nptII. Experimental evidence at protein level: Swiss-Prot protein existence level 1. Resistance to kanamycin, neomycin, paromomycin, ribostamycin, butirosin and gentamicin B. From Klebsiella pneumoniae.
   3105..3263    +  CDS            ble (fragment): BLE_KLEPN - Experimental evidence at protein level: Swiss-Prot protein existence level 1. Binding protein with a strong affinity to the bleomycin family of antibiotics. Binds to CL990; an antimitotic-antibiotic compound. From Klebsiella pneumoniae.
   3258..3379    +  polyA_signal   SV40 poly(A) signal: SV40 polyadenylation signal
   3452..3468    -  protein_bind   lac operator: The lac repressor binds to the lac operator to inhibit transcription in E. coli. This inhibition can be relieved by adding lactose or isopropyl-β-D-thiogalactopyranoside (IPTG). lac repressor encoded by lacI
   3476..3506    -  promoter       lac promoter: promoter for the E. coli lac operon
   3521..3542    -  protein_bind   CAP binding site: CAP binding activates transcription in the presence of cAMP. E. coli catabolite activator protein
   3555..3647    -  CDS            lacI (fragment): lac repressor; lacI; The lac repressor binds to the lac operator to inhibit transcription in E. coli. This inhibition can be relieved by adding lactose or isopropyl-β-D-thiogalactopyranoside (IPTG).
   3830..4418    -  rep_origin     ori: high-copy-number ColE1/pMB1/pBR322/pUC origin of replication
   4589..5449    -  CDS            AmpR: β-lactamase; bla; confers resistance to ampicillin, carbenicillin, and related antibiotics
   5450..5554    -  promoter       AmpR promoter: bla
>Addgene plasmid #210343 | PcDNA3.1-2Strep | addgene full sequence | sequence record 417478 | Addgene NGS Result
CTGACGTCGACGGATCGGGAGATCTCCCGATCCCCTATGGTGCACTCTCAGTACAATCTGCTCTGATGCC
GCATAGTTAAGCCAGTATCTGCTCCCTGCTTGTGTGTTGGAGGTCGCTGAGTAGTGCGCGAGCAAAATTT
AAGCTACAACAAGGCAAGGCTTGACCGACAATTGCATGAAGAATCTGCTTAGGGTTAGGCGTTTTGCGCT
GCTTCGCGATGTACGGGCCAGATATACGCGTTGACATTGATTATTGACTAGTTATTAATAGTAATCAATT
ACGGGGTCATTAGTTCATAGCCCATATATGGAGTTCCGCGTTACATAACTTACGGTAAATGGCCCGCCTG
GCTGACCGCCCAACGACCCCCGCCCATTGACGTCAATAATGACGTATGTTCCCATAGTAACGCCAATAGG
GACTTTCCATTGACGTCAATGGGTGGAGTATTTACGGTAAACTGCCCACTTGGCAGTACATCAAGTGTAT
CATATGCCAAGTACGCCCCCTATTGACGTCAATGACGGTAAATGGCCCGCCTGGCATTATGCCCAGTACA
TGACCTTATGGGACTTTCCTACTTGGCAGTACATCTACGTATTAGTCATCGCTATTACCATGGTGATGCG
GTTTTGGCAGTACATCAATGGGCGTGGATAGCGGTTTGACTCACGGGGATTTCCAAGTCTCCACCCCATT
GACGTCAATGGGAGTTTGTTTTGGCACCAAAATCAACGGGACTTTCCAAAATGTCGTAACAACTCCGCCC
CATTGACGCAAATGGGCGGTAGGCGTGTACGGTGGGAGGTCTATATAAGCAGAGCTCTCTGGCTAACTAG
AGAACCCACTGCTTACTGGCTTATCGAAATTAATACGACTCACTATAGGGAGACCCAAGCTTGGTACCGA
GCTCGGATCCACTAGTAACGGCCGCCAGTGTGCTGGAATTCGCCGCCACCATGGCGGCCGCCAGCTGGAG
CCACCCTCAGTTCGAGAAGGGAGGAGGAAGCGGCGGAGGCAGCGGAGGAGGAAGCTGGAGCCACCCGCAG
TTCGAGAAATGACTCGAGCATGCATCTAGAGGCTGGAGCCACCCGCAGTTCGAGAAATGACTCGAGCATG
CATCTAGAGGGCCCTATTCTATAGTGTCACCTAAATGCTAGAGCTCGCTGATCAGCCTCGACTGTGCCTT
CTAGTTGCCAGCCATCTGTTGTTTGCCCCTCCCCCGTGCCTTCCTTGACCCTGGAAGGTGCCACTCCCAC
TGTCCTTTCCTAATAAAATGAGGAAATTGCATCGCATTGTCTGAGTAGGTGTCATTCTATTCTGGGGGGT
GGGGTGGGGCAGGACAGCAAGGGGGAGGATTGGGAAGACAATAGCAGGCATGCTGGGGATGCGGTGGGCT
CTATGGCTTCTGAGGCGGAAAGAACCAGCTGGGGCTCTAGGGGGTATCCCC
[124 nt withheld, positions 1452-1575]
C
[91 nt withheld, positions 1577-1667]
A
[49 nt withheld, positions 1669-1717]
CCTTTGACGTTGGAGTCCACGTTCTTT
[37 nt withheld, positions 1745-1781]
ACCCTATCTCGGTCTATTCTTTTGATTTATAAGGGATTTTGCCGATTTCGGCCTATTGGTTAAAAAATGA
GCTGATTTAACAAAAATTTAACGCGAATTAATTCTGTGGAATGTGTGTCAGTTAGGGTGTGGAAAGTCCC
CAGGCTCCCCAGCAGGCAGAAGTATGCAAAGCATGCATCTCAATTAGTCAGCAACCAGGTGTGGAAAGTC
CCCAGGCTCCCCAGCAGGCAGAAGTATGCAAAGCATGCATCTCAATTAGTCAGCAACCATAGTCCCGCCC
CTAACTCCGCCCATCCCGCCCCTAACTCCGCCCAGTTCCGCCCATTCTCCGCCCCATGGCTGACTAATTT
TTTTTATTTATGCAGAGGCCGAGGCCGCCTCTGCCTCTGAGCTATTCCAGAAGTAGTGAGGAGGCTTTTT
TGGAGGCCTAGGCTTTTGCAAAAAGCTCCCGGGAGCTTGTATATCCATTTTCGGATCTGATCAAGAGACA
GGATGAGGATCGTTTCGCATGATTGAACAAGATGGATTGCACGCAGGTTCTCCGGCCGCTTGGGTGGAGA
GGCTATTCGGCTATGACTGGGCACAACAGACAATCGGCTGCTCTGATGCCGCCGTGTTCCGGCTGTCAGC
GCAGGGGCGCCCGGTTCTTTTTGTCAAGACCGACCTGTCCGGTGCCCTGAATGAACTGCAGGACGAGGCA
GCGCGGCTATCGTGGCTGGCCACGACGGGCGTTCCTTGCGCAGCTGTGCTCGACGTTGTCACTGAAGCGG
GAAGGGACTGGCTGCTATTGGGCGAAGTGCCGGGGCAGGATCTCCTGTCATCTCACCTTGCTCCTGCCGA
GAAAGTATCCATCATGGCTGATGCAATGCGGCGGCTGCATACGCTTGATCCGGCTACCTGCCCATTCGAC
CACCAAGCGAAACATCGCATCGAGCGAGCACGTACTCGGATGGAAGCCGGTCTTGTCGATCAGGATGATC
TGGACGAAGAGCATCAGGGGCTCGCGCCAGCCGAACTGTTCGCCAGGCTCAAGGCGCGCATGCCCGACGG
CGAGGATCTCGTCGTGACCCATGGCGATGCCTGCTTGCCGAATATCATGGTGGAAAATGGCCGCTTTTCT
GGATTCATCGACTGTGGCCGGCTGGGTGTGGCGGACCGCTATCAGGACATAGCGTTGGCTACCCGTGATA
TTGCTGAAGAGCTTGGCGGCGAATGGGCTGACCGCTTCCTCGTGCTTTACGGTATCGCCGCTCCCGATTC
GCAGCGCATCGCCTTCTATCGCCTTCTTGACGAGTTCTTCTGAGCGGGACTCTGGGGTTCGAAATGACCG
ACCAAGCGACGCCCAACCTGCCATCACGAGATTTCGATTCCACCGCCGCCTTCTATGAAAGGTTGGGCTT
CGGAATCGTTTTCCGGGACGCCGGCTGGATGATCCTCCAGCGCGGGGATCTCATGCTGGAGTTCTTCGCC
CACCCCAACTTGTTTATTGCAGCTTATAATGGTTACAAATAAAGCAATAGCATCACAAATTTCACAAATA
AAGCATTTTTTTCACTGCATTCTAGTTGTGGTTTGTCCAAACTCATCAATGTATCTTATCATGTCTGTAT
ACCGTCGACCTCTAGCTAGAGCTTGGCGTAATCATGGTCATAGCTGTTTCCTGTGTGAAATTGTTATCCG
CTCACAATTCCACACAACATACGAGCCGGAAGCATAAAGTGTAAAGCCTGGGGTGCCTAATGAGTGAGCT
AACTCACATTAATTGCGTTGCGCTCACTGCCCGCTTTCCAGTCGGGAAACCTGTCGTGCCAGCTGCATTA
ATGAATCGGCCAACGCGCGGGGAGAGGCGGTTTGCGTATTGGGCGCTCTTCCGCTTCCTCGCTCACTGAC
TCGCTGCGCTCGGTCGTTCGGCTGCGGCGAGCGGTATCAGCTCACTCAAAGGCGGTAATACGGTTATCCA
CAGAATCAGGGGATAACGCAGGAAAGAACATGTGAGCAAAAGGCCAGCAAAAGGCCAGGAACCGTAAAAA
GGCCGCGTTGCTGGCGTTTTTCCATAGGCTCCGCCCCCCTGACGAGCATCACAAAAATCGACGCTCAAGT
CAGAGGTGGCGAAACCCGACAGGACTATAAAGATACCAGGCGTTTCCCCCTGGAAGCTCCCTCGTGCGCT
CTCCTGTTCCGACCCTGCCGCTTACCGGATACCTGTCCGCCTTTCTCCCTTCGGGAAGCGTGGCGCTTTC
TCATAGCTCACGCTGTAGGTATCTCAGTTCGGTGTAGGTCGTTCGCTCCAAGCTGGGCTGTGTGCACGAA
CCCCCCGTTCAGCCCGACCGCTGCGCCTTATCCGGTAACTATCGTCTTGAGTCCAACCCGGTAAGACACG
ACTTATCGCCACTGGCAGCAGCCACTGGTAACAGGATTAGCAGAGCGAGGTATGTAGGCGGTGCTACAGA
GTTCTTGAAGTGGTGGCCTAACTACGGCTACACTAGAAGAACAGTATTTGGTATCTGCGCTCTGCTGAAG
CCAGTTACCTTCGGAAAAAGAGTTGGTAGCTCTTGATCCGGCAAACAAACCACCGCTGGTAGCGGTGGTT
TTTTTGTTTGCAAGCAGCAGATTACGCGCAGAAAAAAAGGATCTCAAGAAGATCCTTTGATCTTTTCTAC
GGGGTCTGACGCTCAGTGGAACGAAAACTCACGTTAAGGGATTTTGGTCATGAGATTATCAAAAAGGATC
TTCACCTAGATCCTTTTAAATTAAAAATGAAGTTTTAAATCAATCTAAAGTATATATGAGTAAACTTGGT
CTGACAGTTACCAATGCTTAATCAGTGAGGCACCTATCTCAGCGATCTGTCTATTTCGTTCATCCATAGT
TGCCTGACTCCCCGTCGTGTAGATAACTACGATACGGGAGGGCTTACCATCTGGCCCCAGTGCTGCAATG
ATACCGCGAGACCCACGCTCACCGGCTCCAGATTTATCAGCAATAAACCAGCCAGCCGGAAGGGCCGAGC
GCAGAAGTGGTCCTGCAACTTTATCCGCCTCCATCCAGTCTATTAATTGTTGCCGGGAAGCTAGAGTAAG
TAGTTCGCCAGTTAATAGTTTGCGCAACGTTGTTGCCATTGCTACAGGCATCGTGGTGTCACGCTCGTCG
TTTGGTATGGCTTCATTCAGCTCCGGTTCCCAACGATCAAGGCGAGTTACATGATCCCCCATGTTGTGCA
AAAAAGCGGTTAGCTCCTTCGGTCCTCCGATCGTTGTCAGAAGTAAGTTGGCCGCAGTGTTATCACTCAT
GGTTATGGCAGCACTGCATAATTCTCTTACTGTCATGCCATCCGTAAGATGCTTTTCTGTGACTGGTGAG
TACTCAACCAAGTCATTCTGAGAATAGTGTATGCGGCGACCGAGTTGCTCTTGCCCGGCGTCAATACGGG
ATAATACCGCGCCACATAGCAGAACTTTAAAAGTGCTCATCATTGGAAAACGTTCTTCGGGGCGAAAACT
CTCAAGGATCTTACCGCTGTTGAGATCCAGTTCGATGTAACCCACTCGTGCACCCAACTGATCTTCAGCA
TCTTTTACTTTCACCAGCGTTTCTGGGTGAGCAAAAACAGGAAGGCAAAATGCCGCAAAAAAGGGAATAA
GGGCGACACGGAAATGTTGAATACTCATACTCTTCCTTTTTCAATATTATTGAAGCATTTATCAGGGTTA
TTGTCTCATGAGCGGATACATATTTGAATGTATTTAGAAAAATAAACAAATAGGGGTTCCGCGCACATTT
CCCCGAAAAGTGCCAC
